Addgene plasmid #248355: pANC56(FLAG7 hAqp1-GSG-(TEVcs-GSG)3x-KKYL-IRES-EGFP)
Purpose: Lentiviral vector that can express hAqp1_ER export based sensor for TEVp in mammalian cells. Expressed off of EF1a promoter with EGFP marker
Depositing lab: Arnab Mukherjee. Depositing organization: University of California, Santa Barbara. Publication: A programmable genetic platform for engineering noninvasive biosensors. Chacko AN, Dhanabalan KM, Wan J, Chien R, Anderson NT, Xu B, Pham K, Tiwari R, Mukherjee A. Sci Adv. 2026 Jan 16;12(3):eaec1211. doi: 10.1126/sciadv.aec1211. Epub 2026 Jan 14. PubMed 41533785.
Backbone
  Vector backbone: pLenti
  Vector type: Lentiviral
Growth in bacteria
  Bacterial resistance: Ampicillin, 100 μg/mL
  Growth temperature: 37°C
  Growth strain: NEB Stable
  Copy number: Low Copy
Gene/Insert
  Gene/Insert name: FLAG7 hAqp1-GSG-(TEVcs-GSG)3x-KKYL
  Species: H. sapiens (human), Synthetic
  Promoter: EF-1a
  Tag / fusion protein: FLAG (internal in Aqp1); 3x TEV site, KKYL (C terminal on insert)
  Cloning method: Gibson Cloning
Terms and licenses: Academic/Nonprofit Terms; Industry Terms: Not Available to Industry
Depositor comments: ER-MAPPER: endoplasmic reticulum-localized universal reporter circuit-based activatable sensor.
How to cite: pANC56(FLAG7 hAqp1-GSG-(TEVcs-GSG)3x-KKYL-IRES-EGFP) was a gift from Arnab Mukherjee (Addgene plasmid # 248355 ; http://n2t.net/addgene:248355 ; RRID:Addgene_248355)
