[The description below was written by a language model from this plasmid's Addgene catalogue record and pLannotate feature annotations shown in this document.]
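Description:
pANC56(FLAG7 hAqp1-GSG-(TEVcs-GSG)3x-KKYL-IRES-EGFP) is a 9.7 kb HIV-1-based lentiviral transfer plasmid on a pLenti backbone, built for stable expression of a protease-activatable aquaporin reporter in mammalian cells. In bacteria it is maintained through a ColE1/pUC-type origin and selected with ampicillin via the β-lactamase gene. The catalogue lists it as low copy even though the annotated origin is of the high-copy type. An f1 origin and remnants of a lac/T7/T3 cloning region are also present. The viral portion has an RSV promoter driving a truncated 5' LTR, followed by the Ψ packaging signal with a gag fragment, the RRE for Rev-dependent export of the genomic RNA, and the cPPT/CTS. Downstream of the cargo sit a WPRE to boost transcript expression, a second truncated LTR and an SV40 polyadenylation signal. This layout is consistent with a Tat-independent design that requires packaging functions supplied in trans.

The payload is a bicistronic cassette driven by the constitutive EF-1α promoter. The first cistron encodes human aquaporin-1 carrying an internal FLAG epitope. It is fused at its C terminus, through GSG linkers, to three tandem TEV protease cleavage sites and a terminal KKYL motif, a dilysine-type signal that retains membrane proteins in the endoplasmic reticulum. The feature table flags only one TEV site fragment, but the record specifies three. The stated design is an ER-export sensor: cleavage by TEV protease should remove the retention signal and allow the water channel to traffic out of the ER. An EMCV IRES then directs translation of EGFP from the same transcript, marking transduced cells. The depositor describes the construct as part of the ER-MAPPER platform for engineering noninvasive biosensors.
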