Features (pLannotate 1.2.2; 30 found; start..end, strand, type, name):
     94..112     -  promoter       T7 promoter: promoter for bacteriophage T7 RNA polymerase
    120..275     +  CDS            lacZα (fragment): LacZα fragment of β-galactosidase; lacZ fragment
    280..708     +  rep_origin     f1 ori (sequence partly withheld): f1 bacteriophage origin of replication; arrow indicates direction of (+) strand synthesis
    761..865     +  promoter       AmpR promoter: bla
    866..1726    +  CDS            AmpR: β-lactamase; bla; confers resistance to ampicillin, carbenicillin, and related antibiotics
   1897..2485    +  rep_origin     ori: high-copy-number ColE1/pMB1/pBR322/pUC origin of replication
   2668..2760    +  CDS            lacI (fragment): lac repressor; lacI; The lac repressor binds to the lac operator to inhibit transcription in E. coli. This inhibition can be relieved by adding lactose or isopropyl-β-D-thiogalactopyranoside (IPTG).
   2773..2794    +  protein_bind   CAP binding site: CAP binding activates transcription in the presence of cAMP. E. coli catabolite activator protein
   2809..2839    +  promoter       lac promoter: promoter for the E. coli lac operon
   2847..2863    +  protein_bind   lac operator: The lac repressor binds to the lac operator to inhibit transcription in E. coli. This inhibition can be relieved by adding lactose or isopropyl-β-D-thiogalactopyranoside (IPTG). lac repressor encoded by lacI
   2908..2926    +  promoter       T3 promoter: promoter for bacteriophage T3 RNA polymerase
   2954..3180    +  promoter       RSV promoter: Rous sarcoma virus enhancer/promoter
   3181..3361    +  LTR            5' LTR (truncated): truncated 5' long terminal repeat (LTR) from HIV-1
   3408..3533    +  misc_feature   HIV-1 Ψ: packaging signal of human immunodeficiency virus type 1
   3517..3880    +  CDS            HIV-1 gag (fragment): gag protein from human immunodeficiency virus 1; gag
   4026..4259    +  misc_feature   RRE: The Rev response element (RRE) of HIV-1 allows for Rev-dependent mRNA export from the nucleus to the cytoplasm.
   4636..4736    +  CDS            Rev (fragment): human immunodeficiency virus 1 (HIV-1) Rev protein; rev; enhances nuclear export of unspliced and incompletely spliced viral mRNAs
   4755..4872    +  misc_feature   cPPT/CTS: central polypurine tract and central termination sequence of HIV-1
   4922..6100    +  promoter       EF-1α promoter: strong constitutive promoter for human elongation factor EF-1α
   6126..6956    +  CDS            AQP1: AQP1_HUMAN - Also known as CHIP28. Experimental evidence at protein level: Swiss-Prot protein existence level 1. Forms a water-specific channel that provides the plasma membranes of red cells and kidney proximal tubules with high permeability to water, thereby permitting water to move in the direction of an osmotic gradient. From Homo sapiens (Human).
   7026..7043    +  CDS            TEV site (fragment): tobacco etch virus (TEV) protease recognition and cleavage site
   7182..7644    +  misc_feature   IRES: internal ribosome entry site (IRES) of the encephalomyocarditis virus (EMCV)
   7658..8377    +  CDS            EGFP: the original enhanced GFP (Yang et al., 1996) mammalian codon-optimized
   8402..8426    -  protein_bind   attB2: mutant version of attB; recombination site for the Gateway® BP reaction BP Clonase™
   8457..9045    +  misc_feature   WPRE: woodchuck hepatitis virus posttranscriptional regulatory element
   9108..9245    +  CDS            nef (fragment): NEF_HV1LA - Experimental evidence at protein level: Swiss-Prot protein existence level 1. Extracellular Nef protein targets CD4(+) T-lymphocytes for apoptosis by interacting with CXCR4 surface receptors. From Human immunodeficiency virus type 1 group M subtype B (isolate Lai) (HIV-1).
   9231..9411    +  LTR            5' LTR (truncated): truncated 5' long terminal repeat (LTR) from HIV-1
   9483..9604    +  polyA_signal   SV40 poly(A) signal: SV40 polyadenylation signal
   9623..9644    +  rep_origin     SV40 ori (fragment): SV40 origin of replication
   9644..73      +  rep_origin     SV40 ori (across the origin): SV40 origin of replication
>Addgene plasmid #248355 | pANC56(FLAG7 hAqp1-GSG-(TEVcs-GSG)3x-KKYL-IRES-EGFP) | addgene full sequence | sequence record 497465 | Addgene NGS Result
ATTTATGCAGAGGCCGAGGCCGCCTCGGCCTCTGAGCTATTCCAGAAGTAGTGAGGAGGCTTTTTTGGAG
GCCTAGGGACGTACCCAATTCGCCCTATAGTGAGTCGTATTACGCGCGCTCACTGGCCGTCGTTTTACAA
CGTCGTGACTGGGAAAACCCTGGCGTTACCCAACTTAATCGCCTTGCAGCACATCCCCCTTTCGCCAGCT
GGCGTAATAGCGAAGAGGCCCGCACCGATCGCCCTTCCCAACAGTTGCGCAGCCTGAATGGCGAATGGG
[124 nt withheld, positions 280-403]
C
[91 nt withheld, positions 405-495]
A
[49 nt withheld, positions 497-545]
CCTTTGACGTTGGAGTCCACGTTCTTT
[37 nt withheld, positions 573-609]
ACCCTATCTCGGTCTATTCTTTTGATTTATAAGGGATTTTGCCGATTTCGGCCTATTGGTTAAAAAATGA
GCTGATTTAACAAAAATTTAACGCGAATTTTAACAAAATATTAACGCTTACAATTTAGGTGGCACTTTTC
GGGGAAATGTGCGCGGAACCCCTATTTGTTTATTTTTCTAAATACATTCAAATATGTATCCGCTCATGAG
ACAATAACCCTGATAAATGCTTCAATAATATTGAAAAAGGAAGAGTATGAGTATTCAACATTTCCGTGTC
GCCCTTATTCCCTTTTTTGCGGCATTTTGCCTTCCTGTTTTTGCTCACCCAGAAACGCTGGTGAAAGTAA
AAGATGCTGAAGATCAGTTGGGTGCACGAGTGGGTTACATCGAACTGGATCTCAACAGCGGTAAGATCCT
TGAGAGTTTTCGCCCCGAAGAACGTTTTCCAATGATGAGCACTTTTAAAGTTCTGCTATGTGGCGCGGTA
TTATCCCGTATTGACGCCGGGCAAGAGCAACTCGGTCGCCGCATACACTATTCTCAGAATGACTTGGTTG
AGTACTCACCAGTCACAGAAAAGCATCTTACGGATGGCATGACAGTAAGAGAATTATGCAGTGCTGCCAT
AACCATGAGTGATAACACTGCGGCCAACTTACTTCTGACAACGATCGGAGGACCGAAGGAGCTAACCGCT
TTTTTGCACAACATGGGGGATCATGTAACTCGCCTTGATCGTTGGGAACCGGAGCTGAATGAAGCCATAC
CAAACGACGAGCGTGACACCACGATGCCTGTAGCAATGGCAACAACGTTGCGCAAACTATTAACTGGCGA
ACTACTTACTCTAGCTTCCCGGCAACAATTAATAGACTGGATGGAGGCGGATAAAGTTGCAGGACCACTT
CTGCGCTCGGCCCTTCCGGCTGGCTGGTTTATTGCTGATAAATCTGGAGCCGGTGAGCGTGGGTCTCGCG
GTATCATTGCAGCACTGGGGCCAGATGGTAAGCCCTCCCGTATCGTAGTTATCTACACGACGGGGAGTCA
GGCAACTATGGATGAACGAAATAGACAGATCGCTGAGATAGGTGCCTCACTGATTAAGCATTGGTAACTG
TCAGACCAAGTTTACTCATATATACTTTAGATTGATTTAAAACTTCATTTTTAATTTAAAAGGATCTAGG
TGAAGATCCTTTTTGATAATCTCATGACCAAAATCCCTTAACGTGAGTTTTCGTTCCACTGAGCGTCAGA
CCCCGTAGAAAAGATCAAAGGATCTTCTTGAGATCCTTTTTTTCTGCGCGTAATCTGCTGCTTGCAAACA
AAAAAACCACCGCTACCAGCGGTGGTTTGTTTGCCGGATCAAGAGCTACCAACTCTTTTTCCGAAGGTAA
CTGGCTTCAGCAGAGCGCAGATACCAAATACTGTTCTTCTAGTGTAGCCGTAGTTAGGCCACCACTTCAA
GAACTCTGTAGCACCGCCTACATACCTCGCTCTGCTAATCCTGTTACCAGTGGCTGCTGCCAGTGGCGAT
AAGTCGTGTCTTACCGGGTTGGACTCAAGACGATAGTTACCGGATAAGGCGCAGCGGTCGGGCTGAACGG
GGGGTTCGTGCACACAGCCCAGCTTGGAGCGAACGACCTACACCGAACTGAGATACCTACAGCGTGAGCT
ATGAGAAAGCGCCACGCTTCCCGAAGGGAGAAAGGCGGACAGGTATCCGGTAAGCGGCAGGGTCGGAACA
GGAGAGCGCACGAGGGAGCTTCCAGGGGGAAACGCCTGGTATCTTTATAGTCCTGTCGGGTTTCGCCACC
TCTGACTTGAGCGTCGATTTTTGTGATGCTCGTCAGGGGGGCGGAGCCTATGGAAAAACGCCAGCAACGC
GGCCTTTTTACGGTTCCTGGCCTTTTGCTGGCCTTTTGCTCACATGTTCTTTCCTGCGTTATCCCCTGAT
TCTGTGGATAACCGTATTACCGCCTTTGAGTGAGCTGATACCGCTCGCCGCAGCCGAACGACCGAGCGCA
GCGAGTCAGTGAGCGAGGAAGCGGAAGAGCGCCCAATACGCAAACCGCCTCTCCCCGCGCGTTGGCCGAT
TCATTAATGCAGCTGGCACGACAGGTTTCCCGACTGGAAAGCGGGCAGTGAGCGCAACGCAATTAATGTG
AGTTAGCTCACTCATTAGGCACCCCAGGCTTTACACTTTATGCTTCCGGCTCGTATGTTGTGTGGAATTG
TGAGCGGATAACAATTTCACACAGGAAACAGCTATGACCATGATTACGCCAAGCGCGCAATTAACCCTCA
CTAAAGGGAACAAAAGCTGGAGCTGCAAGCTTAATGTAGTCTTATGCAATACTCTTGTAGTCTTGCAACA
TGGTAACGATGAGTTAGCAACATGCCTTACAAGGAGAGAAAAAGCACCGTGCATGCCGATTGGTGGAAGT
AAGGTGGTACGATCGTGCCTTATTAGGAAGGCAACAGACGGGTCTGACATGGATTGGACGAACCACTGAA
TTGCCGCATTGCAGAGATATTGTATTTAAGTGCCTAGCTCGATACATAAACGGGTCTCTCTGGTTAGACC
AGATCTGAGCCTGGGAGCTCTCTGGCTAACTAGGGAACCCACTGCTTAAGCCTCAATAAAGCTTGCCTTG
AGTGCTTCAAGTAGTGTGTGCCCGTCTGTTGTGTGACTCTGGTAACTAGAGATCCCTCAGACCCTTTTAG
TCAGTGTGGAAAATCTCTAGCAGTGGCGCCCGAACAGGGACTTGAAAGCGAAAGGGAAACCAGAGGAGCT
CTCTCGACGCAGGACTCGGCTTGCTGAAGCGCGCACGGCAAGAGGCGAGGGGCGGCGACTGGTGAGTACG
CCAAAAATTTTGACTAGCGGAGGCTAGAAGGAGAGAGATGGGTGCGAGAGCGTCAGTATTAAGCGGGGGA
GAATTAGATCGCGATGGGAAAAAATTCGGTTAAGGCCAGGGGGAAAGAAAAAATATAAATTAAAACATAT
AGTATGGGCAAGCAGGGAGCTAGAACGATTCGCAGTTAATCCTGGCCTGTTAGAAACATCAGAAGGCTGT
AGACAAATACTGGGACAGCTACAACCATCCCTTCAGACAGGATCAGAAGAACTTAGATCATTATATAATA
CAGTAGCAACCCTCTATTGTGTGCATCAAAGGATAGAGATAAAAGACACCAAGGAAGCTTTAGACAAGAT
AGAGGAAGAGCAAAACAAAAGTAAGACCACCGCACAGCAAGCGGCCGCTGATCTTCAGACCTGGAGGAGG
AGATATGAGGGACAATTGGAGAAGTGAATTATATAAATATAAAGTAGTAAAAATTGAACCATTAGGAGTA
GCACCCACCAAGGCAAAGAGAAGAGTGGTGCAGAGAGAAAAAAGAGCAGTGGGAATAGGAGCTTTGTTCC
TTGGGTTCTTGGGAGCAGCAGGAAGCACTATGGGCGCAGCGTCAATGACGCTGACGGTACAGGCCAGACA
ATTATTGTCTGGTATAGTGCAGCAGCAGAACAATTTGCTGAGGGCTATTGAGGCGCAACAGCATCTGTTG
CAACTCACAGTCTGGGGCATCAAGCAGCTCCAGGCAAGAATCCTGGCTGTGGAAAGATACCTAAAGGATC
AACAGCTCCTGGGGATTTGGGGTTGCTCTGGAAAACTCATTTGCACCACTGCTGTGCCTTGGAATGCTAG
TTGGAGTAATAAATCTCTGGAACAGATTTGGAATCACACGACCTGGATGGAGTGGGACAGAGAAATTAAC
AATTACACAAGCTTAATACACTCCTTAATTGAAGAATCGCAAAACCAGCAAGAAAAGAATGAACAAGAAT
TATTGGAATTAGATAAATGGGCAAGTTTGTGGAATTGGTTTAACATAACAAATTGGCTGTGGTATATAAA
ATTATTCATAATGATAGTAGGAGGCTTGGTAGGTTTAAGAATAGTTTTTGCTGTACTTTCTATAGTGAAT
AGAGTTAGGCAGGGATATTCACCATTATCGTTTCAGACCCACCTCCCAACCCCGAGGGGACCCGACAGGC
CCGAAGGAATAGAAGAAGAAGGTGGAGAGAGAGACAGAGACAGATCCATTCGATTAGTGAACGGATCTCG
ACGGTATCGGTTAACTTTTAAAAGAAAAGGGGGGATTGGGGGGTACAGTGCAGGGGAAAGAATAGTAGAC
ATAATAGCAACAGACATACAAACTAAAGAATTACAAAAACAAATTACAAAAATTCAAAATTTTATCGATC
ACGAGACTAGCCTCGGCTCCGGTGGATCACGAGACTAGCCTCGGCTCCGGTGCCCGTCAGTGGGCAGAGC
GCACATCGCCCACAGTCCCCGAGAAGTTGGGGGGAGGGGTCGGCAATTGAACCGGTGCCTAGAGAAGGTG
GCGCGGGGTAAACTGGGAAAGTGATGTCGTGTACTGGCTCCGCCTTTTTCCCGAGGGTGGGGGAGAACCG
TATATAAGTGCAGTAGTCGCCGTGAACGTTCTTTTTCGCAACGGGTTTGCCGCCAGAACACAGGTAAGTG
CCGTGTGTGGTTCCCGCGGGCCTGGCCTCTTTACGGGTTATGGCCCTTGCGTGCCTTGAATTACTTCCAC
CTGGCTGCAGTACGTGATTCTTGATCCCGAGCTTCGGGTTGGAAGTGGGTGGGAGAGTTCGAGGCCTTGC
GCTTAAGGAGCCCCTTCGCCTCGTGCTTGAGTTGAGGCCTGGCCTGGGCGCTGGGGCCGCCGCGTGCGAA
TCTGGTGGCACCTTCGCGCCTGTCTCGCTGCTTTCGATAAGTCTCTAGCCATTTAAAATTTTTGATGACC
TGCTGCGACGCTTTTTTTCTGGCAAGATAGTCTTGTAAATGCGGGCCAAGATCTGCACACTGGTATTTCG
GTTTTTGGGGCCGCGGGCGGCGACGGGGCCCGTGCGTCCCAGCGCACATGTTCGGCGAGGCGGGGCCTGC
GAGCGCGGCCACCGAGAATCGGACGGGGGTAGTCTCAAGCTGGCCGGCCTGCTCTGGTGCCTGGCCTCGC
GCCGCCGTGTATCGCCCCGCCCTGGGCGGCAAGGCTGGCCCGGTCGGCACCAGTTGCGTGAGCGGAAAGA
TGGCCGCTTCCCGGCCCTGCTGCAGGGAGCTCAAAATGGAGGACGCGGCGCTCGGGAGAGCGGGCGGGTG
AGTCACCCACACAAAGGAAAAGGGCCTTTCCGTCCTCAGCCGTCGCTTCATGTGACTCCACGGAGTACCG
GGCGCCGTCCAGGCACCTCGATTAGTTCTCGAGCTTTTGGAGTACGTCGTCTTTAGGTTGGGGGGAGGGG
TTTTATGCGATGGAGTTTCCCCACACTGAGTGGGTGGAGACTGAAGTTAGGCCAGCTTGGCACTTGATGT
AATTCTCCTTGGAATTTGCCCTTTTTGAGTTTGGATCTTGGTTCATTCTCAAGCCTCAGACAGTGGTTCA
AAGTTTTTTTCTTCCATTTCAGGTGTCGTGAGAGCTCGGATCCAGTACCCTTCACCATGGCCAGCGAGTT
CAAGAAGAAGCTCTTCTGGAGGGCAGTGGTGGCCGAGTTCCTGGCCACGACCCTCTTTGTCTTCATCAGC
ATCGGTTCTGCCCTGGGCTTCAAATACCCGGTGGGGAACAACCAGGACTACAAGGACGACGACGACAAGA
CGGCGGTCCAGGACAACGTGAAGGTGTCGCTGGCCTTCGGGCTGAGCATCGCCACGCTGGCGCAGAGTGT
GGGCCACATCAGCGGCGCCCACCTCAACCCGGCTGTCACACTGGGGCTGCTGCTCAGCTGCCAGATCAGC
ATCTTCCGTGCCCTCATGTACATCATCGCCCAGTGCGTGGGGGCCATCGTCGCCACCGCCATCCTCTCAG
GCATCACCTCCTCCCTGACTGGGAACTCGCTTGGCCGCAATGACCTGGCTGATGGTGTGAACTCGGGCCA
GGGCCTGGGCATCGAGATCATCGGGACCCTCCAGCTGGTGCTATGCGTGCTGGCTACTACCGACCGGAGG
CGCCGTGACCTTGGTGGCTCAGCCCCCCTTGCCATCGGCCTCTCTGTAGCCCTTGGACACCTCCTGGCTA
TTGACTACACTGGCTGTGGGATTAACCCTGCTCGGTCCTTTGGCTCCGCGGTGATCACACACAACTTCAG
CAACCACTGGATTTTCTGGGTGGGGCCATTCATCGGGGGAGCCCTGGCTGTACTCATCTACGACTTCATC
CTGGCCCCACGCAGTAGTGACCTCACAGACCGCGTGAAGGTGTGGACCAGCGGCCAGGTGGAGGAGTATG
ACCTGGATGCCGACGACATCAACTCCAGGGTGGAGATGAAGCCCAAAGGATCTGGGGAAAATCTGTACTT
CCAATCCGGGAGTGGGGAGAATCTGTACTTTCAATCTGGGAGTGGTGAAAACCTGTACTTCCAGTCAGGA
TCTGGTAAGAAATACCTGTAGCCCCTCTCCCTCCCCCCCCCCTAACGTTACTGGCCGAAGCCGCTTGGAA
TAAGGCCGGTGTGCGTTTGTCTATATGTTATTTTCCACCATATTGCCGTCTTTTGGCAATGTGAGGGCCC
GGAAACCTGGCCCTGTCTTCTTGACGAGCATTCCTAGGGGTCTTTCCCCTCTCGCCAAAGGAATGCAAGG
TCTGTTGAATGTCGTGAAGGAAGCAGTTCCTCTGGAAGCTTCTTGAAGACAAACAACGTCTGTAGCGACC
CTTTGCAGGCAGCGGAACCCCCCACCTGGCGACAGGTGCCTCTGCGGCCAAAAGCCACGTGTATAAGATA
CACCTGCAAAGGCGGCACAACCCCAGTGCCACGTTGTGAGTTGGATAGTTGTGGAAAGAGTCAAATGGCT
CTCCTCAAGCGTATTCAACAAGGGGCTGAAGGATGCCCAGAAGGTACCCCATTGTATGGGATCTGATCTG
GGGCCTCGGTGCACATGCTTTACATGTGTTTAGTCGAGGTTAAAAAAACGTCTAGGCCCCCCGAACCACG
GGGACGTGGTTTTCCTTTGAAAAACACGATGATAATATGGCCACAACCATGGTGAGCAAGGGCGAGGAGC
TGTTCACCGGGGTGGTGCCCATCCTGGTCGAGCTGGACGGCGACGTAAACGGCCACAAGTTCAGCGTGTC
CGGCGAGGGCGAGGGCGATGCCACCTACGGCAAGCTGACCCTGAAGTTCATCTGCACCACCGGCAAGCTG
CCCGTGCCCTGGCCCACCCTCGTGACCACCCTGACCTACGGCGTGCAGTGCTTCAGCCGCTACCCCGACC
ACATGAAGCAGCACGACTTCTTCAAGTCCGCCATGCCCGAAGGCTACGTCCAGGAGCGCACCATCTTCTT
CAAGGACGACGGCAACTACAAGACCCGCGCCGAGGTGAAGTTCGAGGGCGACACCCTGGTGAACCGCATC
GAGCTGAAGGGCATCGACTTCAAGGAGGACGGCAACATCCTGGGGCACAAGCTGGAGTACAACTACAACA
GCCACAACGTCTATATCATGGCCGACAAGCAGAAGAACGGCATCAAGGTGAACTTCAAGATCCGCCACAA
CATCGAGGACGGCAGCGTGCAGCTCGCCGACCACTACCAGCAGAACACCCCCATCGGCGACGGCCCCGTG
CTGCTGCCCGACAACCACTACCTGAGCACCCAGTCCGCCCTGAGCAAAGACCCCAACGAGAAGCGCGATC
ACATGGTCCTGCTGGAGTTCGTGACCGCCGCCGGGATCACTCTCGGCATGGACGAGCTGTACAAGTAAAG
CGGCCGCACTCGAGATATCTAGACCCAGCTTTCTTGTACAAAGTGGTTGATATCCAGCACAGTGGCGGCC
GCTCGACAATCAACCTCTGGATTACAAAATTTGTGAAAGATTGACTGGTATTCTTAACTATGTTGCTCCT
TTTACGCTATGTGGATACGCTGCTTTAATGCCTTTGTATCATGCTATTGCTTCCCGTATGGCTTTCATTT
TCTCCTCCTTGTATAAATCCTGGTTGCTGTCTCTTTATGAGGAGTTGTGGCCCGTTGTCAGGCAACGTGG
CGTGGTGTGCACTGTGTTTGCTGACGCAACCCCCACTGGTTGGGGCATTGCCACCACCTGTCAGCTCCTT
TCCGGGACTTTCGCTTTCCCCCTCCCTATTGCCACGGCGGAACTCATCGCCGCCTGCCTTGCCCGCTGCT
GGACAGGGGCTCGGCTGTTGGGCACTGACAATTCCGTGGTGTTGTCGGGGAAGCTGACGTCCTTTCCATG
GCTGCTCGCCTGTGTTGCCACCTGGATTCTGCGCGGGACGTCCTTCTGCTACGTCCCTTCGGCCCTCAAT
CCAGCGGACCTTCCTTCCCGCGGCCTGCTGCCGGCTCTGCGGCCTCTTCCGCGTCTTCGCCTTCGCCCTC
AGACGAGTCGGATCTCCCTTTGGGCCGCCTCCCCGCCTGGAATTCTGCAGATATCCGGACTAGTGATCTA
ATTCTACCGGGGATCCGTCGAGGGCCCGGTACCTTTAAGACCAATGACTTACAAGGCAGCTGTAGATCTT
AGCCACTTTTTAAAAGAAAAGGGGGGACTGGAAGGGCTAGCTCACTCCCAACGAAGACAAGATCTGCTTT
TTGCTTGTACTGGGTCTCTCTGGTTAGACCAGATCTGAGCCTGGGAGCTCTCTGGCTAACTAGGGAACCC
ACTGCTTAAGCCTCAATAAAGCTTGCCTTGAGTGCTTCAAGTAGTGTGTGCCCGTCTGTTGTGTGACTCT
GGTAACTAGAGATCCCTCAGACCCTTTTAGTCAGTGTGGAAAATCTCTAGCAGTAGTAGTTCATGTCATC
TTATTATTCAGTATTTATAACTTGCAAAGAAATGAATATCAGAGAGTGAGAGGAACTTGTTTATTGCAGC
TTATAATGGTTACAAATAAAGCAATAGCATCACAAATTTCACAAATAAAGCATTTTTTTCACTGCATTCT
AGTTGTGGTTTGTCCAAACTCATCAATGTATCTTATCATGTCTGGCTCTAGCTATCCCGCCCCTAACTCC
GCCCATCCCGCCCCTAACTCAGCCCAGTTCCGCCCATTCTCCGCCCCATGGCTGACTAATTTTTTTT
